Addgene plasmid #15529: pMOR29A-ISH
Depositing lab: Peter Mombaerts. Depositing organization: Rockefeller University. Publication: Local and cis Effects of the H Element on Expression of Odorant Receptor Genes in Mouse. Fuss SH, Omura M, Mombaerts P. Cell. 2007 Jul 27. 130(2):373-84. 10.1016/j.cell.2007.06.023 PubMed 17662950.
Backbone
  Vector backbone: pGEM-T Easy
  Backbone manufacturer: Promega
  Backbone size w/o insert (bp): 3015
  Vector type: for riboprobe, in situ hybridization
Growth in bacteria
  Bacterial resistance: Ampicillin, 100 μg/mL
  Growth temperature: 37°C
  Growth strain: DH5alpha
  Copy number: High Copy
Gene/Insert
  Gene/Insert name: MOR29A (alt names: MOR223-6; Olfr1510)
  Species: M. musculus (mouse)
  Insert size (bp): 1054
  GenBank ID: NT_039614
  Entrez Gene: Olfr1510 (a.k.a. MOR223-6, MGC123810)
  Cloning method: Restriction Enzyme
  Sequencing primers: 5′ T7; 3′ SP6
Terms and licenses: Academic/Nonprofit Terms; Industry Terms: Not Available to Industry
How to cite: pMOR29A-ISH was a gift from Peter Mombaerts (Addgene plasmid # 15529 ; http://n2t.net/addgene:15529 ; RRID:Addgene_15529)
