[The description below was written by a language model from this plasmid's Addgene catalogue record.]
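Description:
pMOR29A-ISH is a riboprobe template plasmid built on the pGEM-T Easy backbone (about 3.0 kb without insert), a small high-copy E. coli cloning vector. It is maintained in bacteria under ampicillin selection. It is not an expression vector for any eukaryotic host. Its role is to serve as a DNA template for in vitro transcription of labelled RNA probes.

The insert is a fragment of roughly 1.05 kb from the mouse odorant receptor gene MOR29A, also known as MOR223-6 or Olfr1510. The record lists T7 and SP6 as the sequencing primers flanking the insert, consistent with the pGEM-T Easy design, in which opposing T7 and SP6 phage RNA polymerase promoters bracket the cloning site. This arrangement lets either strand of the insert be transcribed after linearising the plasmid on the appropriate side, giving an antisense probe that hybridises to the receptor mRNA and a sense probe that can serve as a negative control. The record does not state the orientation of the insert, so it does not indicate which polymerase yields the antisense strand. It also does not specify which part of the gene the fragment covers or which restriction sites were used for cloning. No feature table is provided, so details of the backbone beyond the named vector are inferred from its standard design.

The plasmid is intended for in situ hybridization to detect cells expressing this odorant receptor. It comes from a study of how the H element influences odorant receptor gene expression in mouse, where such probes would be used to visualise and count olfactory sensory neurons expressing individual receptor genes.
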