>Addgene plasmid #15529 | pMOR29A-ISH | depositor partial sequence | sequence record 8309 | Author sequence
CTAATACGACTCACTATAGGGCAAGCAGTGGTATCAACGCAGAGTACGCGGGACACTCCTTGGAGAGCCA
TGAAGGGCATTTGCCTACAGGGCAAACTCTTGAAAGAATGCTAAATCCTTTTTAAAACAGAGAGAGGAGC
CCTGTACCACAGGCTGGACTGAGCCTCTGGACGGCATCTCTCTATCTGCAGGACAAGTCCACTCAGGGAC
AACCAACCAATTCTGCAGCTCTAAGACTAAGACATGAGAAGAACCAGAAACACATCGCTGGATGCTGTGG
TGACAGATTTCCTTCTCCTGGGCTTGGCTCACCCCCCAAATCTAAGAGCCTTCCTCTTCCTGGTCTTCTT
CCTCATTTACATCCTGACACAGCTGGGGAACCTGCTCATCCTGCTCACTGTGTGGGCTGACCCCAAGCTG
CATGCCCGCCCCATGTACATTCTTCTGGGTGTGCTCTCCTTCCTGGACATGTGGCTCTCCTCAGTCATTG
TTCCTCGACTTATTTTAAACTTCACTCCTGCCAGCAAGGCTATCCCATTTGGTGGTTGTGTAGCTCAACT
ATATTTTTTCCACTTCCTAGGCAGCACCCAGTGCTTCCTCTACACTTTGATGGCCTATGACAGGTACCTG
GCAATATGCCAGCCACTTCGCTACCCTGTGCTCATGAATGGGAAGTTGTGCACAATTCTAGTGTCTGGAG
CTTGGGTGGCTGGCTCCATCCATGGGTCTATTCAAACCACTCTGACCTTCAGATTGCCCTACTGTGGGCC
CAACCAAATAGATTATTTTATCTGTGACATTCCTGCAGTGCTGAGACTGGCCTGTGCCGATACGACTGTC
AATGAACTGGTGACCTTTGTGGATATTGGGGTAGTGGCTGCCAGTTGCTTCATGCTGATTCTGCTCTCCT
ATGCCAACATAGTTCATGCCATCCTGAAGATACGCACTGCCGATGGCAGGAAGCGTGCCTTCTCCACCTG
TGGCTCCCATCTCACTGTGGTCACCGTCTACTATGTCCCCTGTATTTTCATCTACCTTCGGGCAGGTTCC
AAGA
