>Addgene plasmid #15529 | pMOR29A-ISH | addgene partial sequence | sequence record 22017 | 15529 with M13F
CGACGTCGCATGCTCCCGGCCGCCATGGCGGCCGCGGGAATTCGATTTCTTGGAACCTGCCCGAAGGTAG
ATGAAAATACAGGGGACATAGTAGACGGTGACCACAGTGAGATGGGAGCCACAGGTGGAGAAGGCACGCT
TCCTGCCATCGGCAGTGCGTATCTTCAGGATGGCATGAACTATGTTGGCATAGGAGAGCAGAATCAGCAT
GAAGCAACTGGCAGCCACTACCCCAATATCCACAAAGGTCACCAGTTCATTGACAGTCGTATCGGCACAG
GCCAGTCTCAGCACTGCAGGAATGTCACAGATAAAATAATCTATTTGGTTGGGCCCACAGTAGGGCAATC
TGAAGGTCAGAGTGGTTTGAATAGACCCATGGATGGAGCCAGCCACCCAAGCTCCAGACACTAGAATTGT
GCACAACTTCCCATTCATGAGCACAGGGTAGCGAAGTGGCTGGCATATTGCCAGGTACCTGTCATAGGCC
ATCAAAGTGTAGAGGAAGCACTGGGTGCTGCCTAGGAAGTGGAAAAAATATAGTTGAGCTACGCAACCAC
CAAATGGGATAGCCTTGCTGGCAGGAGTGAAGTTTAAAATAAGTCGAGGAACAATGACTGAGGAGAGCCA
CATGTCCAGGAAGGAGAGCACACCCA
