>Addgene plasmid #15529 | pMOR29A-ISH | addgene partial sequence | sequence record 22018 | 15529 with M13R
TATAGAATACTCAAGCTATGCATCCAACGCGTTGGGAGCTCTCCCATATGGTCGACCTGCAGGCGGCCGC
GAATTCACTAGTGATTCTAATACGACTCACTATAGGGCAAGCAGTGGTATCAACGCAGAGTACGCGGGGA
CACTCCTTGGAGAGCCATGAAGGGCATTTGCCTACAGGGCAAACTCTTGAAAGAATGCTAAATCCTTTTT
AAAACAGAGAGAGGAGCCCTGTACCACAGGCTGGACTGAGCCTCTGGACGGCATCTCTCTATCTGCAGGA
CAAGTCCACTCCGGGACAACCAACCAATTCTGCAGCTCTATACAGACTAAGACATGAGAAGAACCAGAAA
CACATCGCTGGATGCTGTGGTGACAGATTTCCTTCTCCTGGGCTTGGCTCACCCCCCAAATCTAAGAGCC
TTCCTCTTCCTGGTCTTCTTCCTCATTTACATCCTGACACAGCTGGGGAACCTGCTCATCCTGCTCACTG
TGTGGGCTGACCCCAAGCTGCATGCCCGCCCCATGTACATTCTTCTGGGTGTGCTCTCCTTCCTGGACAT
GTGGCTCTCCTCAGTCATTGTTCCTCGACTTATTTTAAACTTCACTCCTGCCAGCAAGGCTATCCCATTT
GGTGGTTGCGTAGCTCAACTATATTTTTTCCACTTCCTAGGCAGCACCCAGTGCTTCCTCTACACTTTGA
TGGCCTATGACAGGTACCTGGCAATATGCCAGCCACTTCGCTACCCTGTGCTCATGAATGGGGAGTTGTG
CACCATTCTAGTGTCTGGAGCTTGGGTGGCTGGCT
